>Addgene plasmid #68285 | SepOTSδ | depositor full sequence | sequence record 119481 | SepOTSδ sequence 7519 bps
TAAAGTATATTAGTTAAGTATAAGAAGGAGATATACATATGGGATCCATGTCTAAAGAAAAGTTTGAACG
TACAAAACCGCACGTTAACGTCGGTACTATCGGCCACGTTGACCATGGTAAAACAACGCTGACCGCTGCA
ATCACTACCGTACTGGCTAAAACCTACGGCGGTGCTGCTCGCGCATTCGACCAGATCGATAACGCGCCGG
AAGAAAAAGCTCGTGGTATCACCATCAACACTTCTCGGGTTGAATACGACACCCCGACCCGTCACTACGC
ACACGTAGACTGCCCGGGGCACGCCGACTATGTTAAAAACATGATCACCGGTGCTGCGCAGATGGACGGC
GCGATCCTGGTAGTTGCTGCGACTGACGGCCCGATGCCGCAGACTCGTGAGCACATCCTGCTGGGTCGTC
AGGTAGGCGTTCCGTACATCATCGTGTTCCTGAACAAATGCGACATGGTTGATGACGAAGAGCTGCTGGA
ACTGGTTGAAATGGAAGTTCGTGAACTTCTGTCTCAGTACGACTTCCCGGGCGACGACACTCCGATCGTT
CGTGGTTCTGCTCTGAAAGCGCTGGAAGGCGACGCAGAGTGGGAAGCGAAAATCCTGGAACTGGCTGGCT
TCCTGGATTCTTACATTCCGGAACCAGAGCGTGCGATTGACAAGCCGTTCCTGCTGCCGATCAACGGGGT
ATACTCCATCTCCGGTCGTGGTACCGTTGTTTCGGGTCGTGTAGAACGCGGTATCATCAAAGTTGGTGAA
GAAGTTGAAATCGTTGGTATCAAAGAGACTCAGAAGTCTACCTGTACTGGCGTTGAAATGTTCCGCAAAC
TGCTGGACGAAGGCCGTGCTGGTGAGTGGGTAGGTGTTCTGCTGCGTGGTATCAAACGTGAAGAAATCGA
ACGTGGTCAGGTACTGGCTAAGCCGGGCACCATCAAGCCGCACACCAAGTTCGAATCTGAAGTGTACATT
CTGTCCAAAGATGAAGGCGGCCGTCATACTCCGTTCTTCAAAGGCTACCGTCCGCAGTTCTACTTCCGTA
CTACTGACGTGACTGGTACCATCGAACTGCCGGAAGGCGTAGAGATGGTAATGCCGGGCGACAACATCAA
AATGGTTGTTACCCTGATCCACCCGATCGCGATGGACGACGGTCTGCGTTTCGCAATCCGTGAAGGCGGC
CGTACCGTTGGCGCGGGCGTTGTAGCAAAAGTTCTGAGCTAATGGCGCGCCGTCGACCTGCAGGCATGCA
AGCTTGGCTGTTTTGGCGGATGAGAGAAGATTTTCAGCCTGATACAGATTAAATCAGAACGCAGAAGCGG
TCTGATAAAACAGAATTTGCCTGGCGGCAGTAGCGCGGTGGTCCCACCTGACCCCATGCCGAACTCAGAA
GTGAAACGCCGTAGCGCCGATGGTAGTGTGGGGTCTCCCCATGCGAGAGTAGGGAACTGCCAGGCATCAA
ATAAAACGAAAGGCTCAGTCGAAAGACTGGGCCTTTCGTTTTATCTGTTGTTTGTCGGTGAACGCTCTCC
TGAGTAGGACAAATCCGCCGGGAGCGGATTTGAACGTTGCGAAGCAACGGCCCGGAGGGTGGCGGGCAGG
ACGCCCGCCATAAACTGCCAGGCATCAAATTAAGCAGAAGGCCATCCTGACGGATGGCCTTTTTGCGTTT
CTACAAACTCTTTTTGTTTGCTAGCTTTTCTCTGGTCCCGCCGCATCCATACCGCCAGTTGTTTACCCTC
ACAACGTTCCAGTAACCGGGCATGTTCATCATCAGTAACCCGTATCGTGAGCATCCTCTCTCGTTTCATC
GGTATCATTACCCCCATGAACAGAAATCCCCCTTACACGGAGGCATCAGTGACCAAACAGGAAAAAACCG
CCCTTAACATGGCCCGCTTTATCAGAAGCCAGACATTAACGCTTCTGGAGAAACTCAACGAGCTGGACGC
GGATGAACAGGCAGACATCTGTGAATCGCTTCACGACCACGCTGATGAGCTTTACCGCAGCTGCCTCGCG
CGTTTCGGTGATGACGGTGAAAACCTCTGACACATGCAGCTCCCGGAGACGGTCACAGCTTGTCTGTAAG
CGGATGCCGGGAGCAGACAAGCCCGTCAGGGCGCGTCAGCGGGTGTTGGCGGGTGTCGGGGCGCAGCCAT
GACCCAGTCACGTAGCGATAGCGGAGTGTATACTGGCTTAACTATGCGGCATCAGAGCAGATTGTACTGA
GAGTGCACCATATATGCGGTGTGAAATACCGCACAGATGCGTAAGGAGAAAATACCGCATCAGGCGCTCT
TCCGCTTCCTCGCTCACTGACTCGCTGCGCTCGGTCGTTCGGCTGCGGCGAGCGGTATCAGCTCACTCAA
AGGCGGTAATACGGTTATCCACAGAATCAGGGGATAACGCAGGAAAGAACATGTGAGCAAAAGGCCAGCA
AAAGGCCAGGAACCGTAAAAAGGCCGCGTTGCTGGCGTTTTTCCATAGGCTCCGCCCCCCTGACGAGCAT
CACAAAAATCGACGCTCAAGTCAGAGGTGGCGAAACCCGACAGGACTATAAAGATACCAGGCGTTTCCCC
CTGGAAGCTCCCTCGTGCGCTCTCCTGTTCCGACCCTGCCGCTTACCGGATACCTGTCCGCCTTTCTCCC
TTCGGGAAGCGTGGCGCTTTCTCATAGCTCACGCTGTAGGTATCTCAGTTCGGTGTAGGTCGTTCGCTCC
AAGCTGGGCTGTGTGCACGAACCCCCCGTTCAGCCCGACCGCTGCGCCTTATCCGGTAACTATCGTCTTG
AGTCCAACCCGGTAAGACACGACTTATCGCCACTGGCAGCAGCCACTGGTAACAGGATTAGCAGAGCGAG
GTATGTAGGCGGTGCTACAGAGTTCTTGAAGTGGTGGCCTAACTACGGCTACACTAGAAGGACAGTATTT
GGTATCTGCGCTCTGCTGAAGCCAGTTACCTTCGGAAAAAGAGTTGGTAGCTCTTGATCCGGCAAACAAA
CCACCGCTGGTAGCGGTGGTTTTTTTGTTTGCAAGCAGCAGATTACGCGCAGAAAAAAAGGATCTCAAGA
AGATCCTTTGATCTTTTCTACGGGGTCTGACGCTCAGTGGAACGAAAACTCACGTTAAGGGATTTTGGTC
ATGAACAATAAAACTGTCTGCTTACATAAACAGTAATACAAGGGGTGTTATGAGCCATATTCAACGGGAA
ACGTCTTGCTCTAGGCCGCGATTAAATTCCAACATGGATGCTGATTTATATGGGTATAAATGGGCTCGCG
ATAATGTCGGGCAATCAGGTGCGACAATCTATCGATTGTATGGGAAGCCCGATGCGCCAGAGTTGTTTCT
GAAACATGGCAAAGGTAGCGTTGCCAATGATGTTACAGATGAGATGGTCAGACTAAACTGGCTGACGGAA
TTTATGCCTCTTCCGACCATCAAGCATTTTATCCGTACTCCTGATGATGCATGGTTACTCACCACTGCGA
TCCCCGGGAAAACAGCATTCCAGGTATTAGAAGAATATCCTGATTCAGGTGAAAATATTGTTGATGCGCT
GGCAGTGTTCCTGCGCCGGTTGCATTCGATTCCTGTTTGTAATTGTCCTTTTAACAGCGATCGCGTATTT
CGTCTCGCTCAGGCGCAATCACGAATGAATAACGGTTTGGTTGATGCGAGTGATTTTGATGACGAGCGTA
ATGGCTGGCCTGTTGAACAAGTCTGGAAAGAAATGCATAAACTTTTGCCATTCTCACCGGATTCAGTCGT
CACTCATGGTGATTTCTCACTTGATAACCTTATTTTTGACGAGGGGAAATTAATAGGTTGTATTGATGTT
GGACGAGTCGGAATCGCAGACCGATACCAGGATCTTGCCATCCTATGGAACTGCCTCGGTGAGTTTTCTC
CTTCATTACAGAAACGGCTTTTTCAAAAATATGGTATTGATAATCCTGATATGAGTAAATTGCAGTTTCA
TTTGATGCTCGATGAGTTTTTCTAAGAATTAATTCATGAGCGGATACATATTTGAATGTATTTAGAAAAA
TAAACAAATAGGGGTTCCGCGCACATTTCCCCGAAAAGTGCCACCGCGGCCGCAAAAAAAATCCTTAGCT
TTCGCTAAGGATCTGCAGGTCGACTCTAGAGGATCCTGGAGCCGGGGGTGGGATTTGAACCCACGTAAGG
CGGATTTAGAGTCCGCTGCCTAACCCCTAGACTACCCCGGCGAATTCAGCGTTACAAGTATTACACAAAG
TTTTTTATGTTGAGAATATTTTTTTGATGGGGCGCCACTTATTTTTGATCGTTCGCTCAAAGAAGCGCGG
CCGCTTTCACCGTCATCACCGAAACGCGCGAGGCAGCAGATCAATTCGCGCGCGAAGGCGAAGCGGCATG
CATTTACGTTGACACCATCGAATGGTGCAAAACCTTTCGCGGTATGGCATGATAGCGCCCGGAAGAGAGT
CAATTCAGGGTGGTGAATGTGAAACCAGTAACGTTATACGATGTCGCAGAGTATGCCGGTGTCTCTTATC
AGACCGTTTCCCGCGTGGTGAACCAGGCCAGCCACGTTTCTGCGAAAACGCGGGAAAAAGTGGAAGCGGC
GATGGCGGAGCTGAATTACATTCCCAACCGCGTGGCACAACAACTGGCGGGCAAACAGTCGTTGCTGATT
GGCGTTGCCACCTCCAGTCTGGCCCTGCACGCGCCGTCGCAAATTGTCGCGGCGATTAAATCTCGCGCCG
ATCAACTGGGTGCCAGCGTGGTGGTGTCGATGGTAGAACGAAGCGGCGTCGAAGCCTGTAAAGCGGCGGT
GCACAATCTTCTCGCGCAACGCGTCAGTGGGCTGATCATTAACTATCCGCTGGATGACCAGGATGCCATT
GCTGTGGAAGCTGCCTGCACTAATGTTCCGGCGTTATTTCTTGATGACTCTGACCAGACACCCATCAACA
GTATTATTTTCTCCCATGAAGACGGTACGCGACTGGGCGTGGAGCATCTGGTCGCATTGGGTCACCAGCA
AATCGCGCTGTTAGCGGGCCCATTAAGTTCTGTCTCGGCGCGTCTGCGTCTGGCTGGCTGGCATAAATAT
CTCACTCGCAATCAAATTCAGCCGATAGCGGAACGGGAAGGCGACTGGAGTGCCATGTCCGGTTTTCAAC
AAACCATGCAAATGCTGAATGAGGGCATCGTTCCCACTGCGATGCTGGTTGCCAACGATCAGATGGCGCT
GGGCGCAATGCGCGCCATTACCGAGTCCGGGCTGCGCGTTGGTGCGGATATCTCGGTAGTGGGATACGAC
GATACCGAAGACAGCTCATGTTATATCCCGCCGTTAACCACCATCAAACAGGATTTTCGCCTGCTGGGGC
AAACCAGCGTGGACCGCTTGCTGCAACTCTCTCAGGGCCAGGCGGTGAAGGGCAATCAGCTGTTGCCCGT
CTCACTGGTGAAAAGAAAAACCACCCTGGCGCCCAATACGCAAACCGCCTCTCCCCGCGCGTTGGCCGAT
TCATTAATGCAGCTGGCACGACAGGTTTCCCGACTGGAAAGCGGGCAGTGAGCGCAACGCAATTAATGTG
AGTTAGCGCGAATTGATCTGGTTTGACAGCTTATCATCGACTGCACGGTGCACCAATGCTTCTGGCGTCA
GGCAGCCATCGGAAGCTGTGGTATGGCTGTGCAGGTCGTAAATCACTGCATAATTCGTGTCGCTCAAGGC
GCACTCCCGTTCTGGATAATGTTTTTTGCGCCGACATCATAACGGTTCTGGCAAATATTCTGAAATGAGC
TGTTGACAATTAATCATCCGGCTCGTATAATGTGTGGAATTGTGAGCGGATAACAATTTCACACAGGAAA
CAGACCCATGGCAATGTTTAAAAGAGAAGAAATCATTGAAATGGCCAATAAGGACTTTGAAAAAGCATGG
ATCGAAACTAAAGACCTTATAAAAGCTAAAAAGATAAACGAAAGTTACCCAAGAATAAAACCAGTTTTTG
GAAAAACACACCCTGTAAATGACACTATTGAAAATTTAAGACAGGCATATCTTAGAATGGGTTTTGAAGA
ATATATAAACCCAGTAATTGTCGATGAAAGAGATATTTATAAACAATTCGGCCCAGAAGCTATGGCAGTT
TTGGATAGATGCTTTTATTTAGCGGGACTTCCAAGACCTGACGTTGGTTTGAGCGATGAAAAAATTTCAC
AGATTGAAAAACTTGGAATTAAAGTTTCTGAGCACAAAGAAAGTTTACAAAAAATACTTCACGGATACAA
AAAAGGAACTCTTGATGGTGACGATTTAGTTTTAGAAATTTCAAATGCACTTGAAATTTCAAGCGAGATG
GGTTTAAAAATTTTAGAAGATGTTTTCCCAGAATTTAAGGATTTAACCGCAGTTTCTTCAAAATTAACTT
TAAGAAGCCACATGACTTCAGGATGGTTCCTTACTGTTTCAGACCTCATGAACAAAAAACCCTTGCCATT
TAAACTCTTTTCAATCGATAGATGTTTTAGAAGAGAACAAAAAGAAGATAAAAGCCACTTAATGACATAC
CACTCTGCATCCTGTGCAATTGCAGGTGAAGGCGTGGATATTAATGATGGAAAAGCAATTGCAGAAGGAT
TATTATCCCAATTTGGCTTTACAAACTTTAAATTCATTCCTGATGAAAAGAAAAGTAAATACTACACCCC
TGAAACACAGACTGAAGTTTACGCATACCACCCAAAATTAAAAGAATGGCTCGAAGTTGCTACATTTGGA
GTATATTCGCCAGTTGCATTAAGCAAATACGGAATAGATGTACCTGTAATGAATTTGGGTCTTGGTGTTG
AAAGACTTGCAATGATTTCTGGAAATTTCGCAGATGTTCGAGAAATGGTATATCCTCAGTTTTACGAACA
CAAACTTAATGACCGGAATGTCGCTTCAATGGTAAAACTCGATAAAGTTCCAGTAATGGATGAAATTTAC
GATTTAACAAAAGAATTAATTGAGTCATGTGTTAAAAACAAAGATTTAAAATCCCCTTGTGAATTAGCTA
TTGAAAAAACGTTTTCATTTGGAAAAACCAAGAAAAATGTAAAAATAAACATTTTTGAAAAAGAAGAAGG
TAAAAATTTACTCGGACCTTCAATTTTAAACGAAATCTACGTTTACGATGGAAATGTAATTGGAATTCCT
GAAAGCTTTGACGGAGTAAAAGAAGAATTTAAAGACTTCTTAGAAAAAGGAAAATCAGAAGGGGTAGCAA
CAGGCATTCGATATATCGATGCGCTTTGCTTTAAAATTACTTCAAAATTAGAAGAAGCATTTGTGTCAAA
CACTACTGAATTCAAAGTTAAAGTTCCAATTGTCAGAAGTTTAAGCGACATTAACTTAAAAATCGATGAT
ATCGCATTAAAACAGATCATGAGCAAAAATAAAGTAATCGACGTTAGAGGCCCAGTCTTTTTAAATGTCG
AAGTAAAAATTGAATAAGAGCTCGGTACC
Features (pLannotate 1.2.2; 22 found; start..end, strand, type, name):
     48..1229    +  CDS            tufB: EFTU2_ECOLI - Experimental evidence at protein level: Swiss-Prot protein existence level 1. (Microbial infection) Upon infection by bacteriophage Qbeta, part of the viral RNA-dependent RNA polymerase complex. With EF-Ts may provide a stabilizing scaffold for the beta (catalytic) subunit. Helps separate the double-stranded RNA of the template and growing RNA during elongation (PubMed:22245970). With the beta subunit helps form the exit tunnel for template RNA. The GTPase activity of this subunit is not required for viral RNA replication (PubMed:20798060). From Escherichia coli (strain K12).
   1242..1265    +  misc_feature   MCS (fragment): pUC18/19 multiple cloning site
   1349..1464    +  ncRNA          5S rRNA: Accession: RF00001 - 5S ribosomal RNA
   1468..1554    +  terminator     rrnB T1 terminator: Escherichia coli rrnB; transcription terminator T1 from the E. coli rrnB gene
   1646..1673    +  terminator     rrnB T2 terminator: transcription terminator T2 from the E. coli rrnB gene
   1718..1828    -  CDS            mbeC (fragment): MBEC_ECOLX - Experimental evidence at protein level: Swiss-Prot protein existence level 1. Required for efficient mobilization of ColE1 plasmid and is thus essential to promote the specific transfer of the plasmid during conjugation. Probably functions by inducing DNA bending, helping the MbeA relaxase to melt the DNA around the nic site and cleave the phosphodiester bond. Binds specifically double-stranded DNA (dsDNA) containing the ColE1 oriT but does not recognize the inverted repeat (IR). From Escherichia coli.
   1869..2060    +  CDS            rop: Rop protein, which maintains plasmids at low copy number; rop
   2162..2304    +  misc_feature   bom: basis of mobility region from pBR322
   2490..3078    -  rep_origin     ori: high-copy-number ColE1/pMB1/pBR322/pUC origin of replication
   3200..4015    +  CDS            KanR: aminoglycoside phosphotransferase; aph(3')-Ia; confers resistance to kanamycin in bacteria or G418 (Geneticin®) in eukaryotes
   4024..4081    -  promoter       AmpR promoter (fragment): bla
   4114..4142    -  terminator     bacterial terminator (fragment): putative bacterial transcription terminator
   4143..4166    -  misc_feature   MCS (fragment): pUC18/19 multiple cloning site
   4169..4240    -  ncRNA          tRNA: Accession: RF00005 - tRNA
   4345..4377    -  CDS            rop (fragment): Rop protein, which maintains plasmids at low copy number; rop
   4421..4498    +  promoter       lacIq promoter: lacI (mutant); In the lacIq allele, a single base change in the promoter boosts expression of the lacI gene about 10-fold.
   4499..5581    +  CDS            lacI: lac repressor; lacI; The lac repressor binds to the lac operator to inhibit transcription in E. coli. This inhibition can be relieved by adding lactose or isopropyl-β-D-thiogalactopyranoside (IPTG).
   5623..5640    +  promoter       tet promoter (fragment): E. coli promoter for tetracycline efflux protein gene
   5636..5737    -  CDS            yciV (fragment): RNAAM_ECOLI - Also known as trpH From Escherichia coli (strain K12).
   5813..5842    +  promoter       trc promoter: strong E. coli promoter; hybrid between the trp and lac UV5 promoters
   5850..5866    +  protein_bind   lac operator: The lac repressor binds to the lac operator to inhibit transcription in E. coli. This inhibition can be relieved by adding lactose or isopropyl-β-D-thiogalactopyranoside (IPTG). lac repressor encoded by lacI
   5894..7504    +  CDS            sepS: SEPS_METMP - Experimental evidence at protein level: Swiss-Prot protein existence level 1. Catalyzes the attachment of O-phosphoserine (Sep) to tRNA(Cys). From Methanococcus maripaludis (strain S2 / LL).
