[The description below was written by a language model from this plasmid's Addgene catalogue record and pLannotate feature annotations shown in this document.]
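Description:
SepOTSδ is a bacterial expression plasmid of about 7.5 kb that encodes one variant of the phosphoserine orthogonal translation system, used to incorporate O-phosphoserine co-translationally into recombinant proteins in Escherichia coli. It is built on pKD, a derivative of pKK223-3. It replicates from a ColE1/pMB1-type origin accompanied by the rop gene and the bom mobility region; rop normally moderates copy number, although the record lists copy number as unknown. Selection is by kanamycin through an aminoglycoside phosphotransferase gene. The record also notes that the plasmid is slow growing.

The payload has three components. A trc promoter with a lac operator lies directly upstream of sepS, annotated as the phosphoseryl-tRNA synthetase of Methanococcus maripaludis (SepRS), which charges its cognate tRNA with phosphoserine. On the circular map this is followed closely by a coding sequence matching E. coli elongation factor Tu (tufB). This corresponds to EF-Sep, the EF-Tu variant adapted to deliver phosphoseryl-tRNA to the ribosome. The layout suggests the two genes are co-transcribed, ending at the rrnB T1 and T2 terminators. A lacI gene driven by the lacIq promoter supplies repressor, so expression should be IPTG-inducible. A single tRNA gene on the opposite strand corresponds to the one copy of tRNA-Sep-A37 named in the insert; the feature table does not identify its promoter.

The system decodes the amber TAG codon as phosphoserine. It therefore has to be paired with a second plasmid encoding the protein of interest with TAG at the desired position. The associated work applied it in genomically recoded E. coli for programmable production of site-specifically phosphorylated proteins.
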