Addgene plasmid #68285: SepOTSδ
Purpose: Phosphoserine orthogonal translation system
Depositing lab: Jesse Rinehart. Depositing organization: Yale University. Publication: A flexible codon in genomically recoded Escherichia coli permits programmable protein phosphorylation. Pirman NL, Barber KW, Aerni HR, Ma NJ, Haimovich AD, Rogulina S, Isaacs FJ, Rinehart J. Nat Commun. 2015 Sep 9;6:8130. doi: 10.1038/ncomms9130. PubMed 26350500.
Backbone
  Vector backbone: pKD
  Modifications to backbone: pKD is derived from pKK223-3 (Pharmacia). This plasmid encodes a variant of the phosphoserine orthogonal translation system. Another plasmid encoding a protein of interest with TAG at the proper position is needed for recombinant phosphoprotein expression. See article and supplementary information for cloning information.
  Vector type: Bacterial Expression, Synthetic Biology
Growth in bacteria
  Bacterial resistance: Kanamycin, 25 μg/mL
  Growth temperature: 30°C
  Growth strain: Top10
  Growth instructions: This plasmid is slow growing and may take up to 24 hours to produce colonies.
  Copy number: Unknown
Gene/Insert
  Gene/Insert name: SepRS/EF-Sep, 1xtRNA-Sep-A37
  Species: Synthetic
Terms and licenses: Academic/Nonprofit Terms; Industry Terms: Not Available to Industry
Depositor comments: See supplementary information accompanying article for additional cloning information
How to cite: SepOTSδ was a gift from Jesse Rinehart (Addgene plasmid # 68285 ; http://n2t.net/addgene:68285 ; RRID:Addgene_68285)
