>Addgene plasmid #68285 | SepOTSδ | addgene partial sequence | sequence record 123757 | KanR2-F 5'-GAACTGCCTCGGTGAGTTTT-3'
ATATGGTATTGATAATCCTGATATGAGTAAATTGCAGTTTCATTTGATGCTCGATGAGTTTTTCTAAGAA
TTAATTCATGAGCGGATACATATTTGAATGTATTTAGAAAAATAAACAAATAGGGGTTCCGCGCACATTT
CCCCGAAAAGTGCCACCGCGGCCGCAAAAAAAATCCTTAGCTTTCGCTAAGGATCTGCAGGTCGACTCTA
GAGGATCCTGGAGCCGGGGGTGGGATTTGAACCCACGTAAGGCGGATTTAGAGTCCGCTGCCTAACCCCT
AGACTACCCCGGCGAATTCAGCGTTACAAGTATTACACAAAGTTTTTTATGTTGAGAATATTTTTTTGAT
GGGGCGCCACTTATTTTTGATCGTTCGCTCAAAGAAGCGCGGCCGCTTTCACCGTCATCACCGAAACGCG
CGAGGCAGCAGATCAATTCGCGCGCGAAGGCGAAGCGGCATGCATTTACGTTGACACCATCGAATGGTGC
AAAACCTTTCGCGGTATGGCATGATAGCGCCCGGAAGAGAGTCAATTCAGGGTGGTGAATGTGAAACCAG
TAACGTTATACGATGTCGCAGAGTATGCCGGTGTCTCTTATCAGACCGTTTCCCGCGTGGTGAACCAGGC
CAGCCACGTTTCTGCGAAAACGCGGGAAAAAGTGGAAGCGGCGATGGCGGAGCTGAATTACATTCCCAAC
CGCGTGGCACAACAACTGGCGGGCAAACAGTCGTTGCTGATTGGCGTTGCCACCTCCAGTCTGGCCCTGC
ACGCGCCGTCGCAAATTGTCGCGGCGATTAAATCTCGCGCCGATCAACTGGGTGCCAGCGTGGTGGTGTC
GATGGTAGAACGAAGCGGCGTC
